Addgene plasmid #68773: pVITRO1-SS-255
Purpose: C Trans V1
Depositing lab: James Collins. Depositing organization: Massachusetts Institute of Technology. Publication: DNA sense-and-respond protein modules for mammalian cells. Slomovic S, Collins JJ. Nat Methods. 2015 Sep 21. doi: 10.1038/nmeth.3585. PubMed 26389572.
Backbone
  Vector backbone: pVITRO1-NEO-MCS
  Backbone manufacturer: invivogen
  Backbone size w/o insert (bp): 6295
  Total vector size (bp): 7336
  Vector type: Mammalian Expression
  Selectable markers: Neomycin (select with G418)
Growth in bacteria
  Bacterial resistance: Kanamycin, 50 μg/mL
  Growth temperature: 37°C
  Growth strain: DH5alpha
  Copy number: High Copy
Gene/Insert
  Gene/Insert name: C-Terminal Sensor 1 V1
  Species: Synthetic
  Insert size (bp): 1047
  Tag / fusion protein: flag (N terminal on insert); NLS (N terminal on insert)
Terms and licenses: Academic/Nonprofit Terms; Industry Terms: Not Available to Industry
How to cite: pVITRO1-SS-255 was a gift from James Collins (Addgene plasmid # 68773 ; http://n2t.net/addgene:68773 ; RRID:Addgene_68773)
