[The description below was written by a language model from this plasmid's Addgene catalogue record and pLannotate feature annotations shown in this document.]
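Description:
pVITRO1-SS-255 is a 7,336 bp mammalian expression plasmid built on the InvivoGen pVITRO1-NEO-MCS backbone, a vector designed with two separate expression cassettes. It replicates in E. coli from a high-copy ColE1/pUC-type origin. A single Tn5 aminoglycoside phosphotransferase gene (NeoR/KanR) serves both hosts, giving kanamycin resistance in bacteria and G418 resistance in mammalian cells. In the annotated map this marker sits downstream of an FMDV IRES, preceded by short bacterial promoter fragments (tac, T7) and followed by an EF-1α polyadenylation signal. This arrangement is consistent with IRES-driven translation in mammalian cells and independent transcription in bacteria. A CMV enhancer/promoter fragment lies upstream of that region. The roughly 1.3 kb between it and the IRES is unannotated, so the record does not state what, if anything, is expressed there.

The payload is a 1,047 bp synthetic insert named "C-Terminal Sensor 1 V1", with FLAG and NLS tags at its N terminus. It is placed in the first cassette under an SV40 enhancer fragment and a mouse EF-1α promoter, and it ends at an SV40 poly(A) signal. Annotated elements within the open reading frame are a FLAG epitope, a 3' (C-terminal) portion of the Saccharomyces cerevisiae VMA intein, and the VP64 transcriptional activation domain. About 600 bp between the FLAG tag and the intein fragment carries no annotation, and the record does not identify it.

The C-terminal intein half fused to VP64, together with the terse purpose note "C Trans V1", suggests one half of a split-intein trans-splicing pair. In such a pair, a transcriptional activator would be reconstituted when a complementary N-terminal partner is brought nearby. This fits the associated work on DNA sense-and-respond protein modules for mammalian cells, but the record itself does not spell out the mechanism or the DNA target.
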