Features (pLannotate 1.2.2; 15 found; start..end, strand, type, name):
     51..242     +  promoter       SV40 promoter (fragment): SV40 enhancer and early promoter
    429..1562    +  promoter       mEF-1α promoter (fragment): strong constitutive promoter for mouse elongation factor EF-1α
   1584..1604    +  CDS            3xFLAG (fragment): three tandem FLAG® epitope tags
   2236..2407    +  CDS            Sce VMA intein 3' region (fragment): modified 3' region of the intein from the yeast Vma1 subunit of the vacuolar ATPase (Chong et al., 1998); Saccharomyces cerevisiae VMA1; C-terminal cleavage of this intein can be induced by thiols.
   2467..2616    +  CDS            VP64: tetrameric repeat of the minimal activation domain of herpes simplex virus VP16 (Beerli et al., 1998)
   2648..2769    -  polyA_signal   SV40 poly(A) signal: SV40 polyadenylation signal
   2792..2863    -  CDS            large T antigen (fragment): large T antigen from SV40 (simian virus 40)
   2957..3545    +  rep_origin     ori: high-copy-number ColE1/pMB1/pBR322/pUC origin of replication
   3625..3928    +  enhancer       CMV enhancer: human cytomegalovirus immediate early enhancer
   3930..4029    +  promoter       CMV promoter (fragment): human cytomegalovirus (CMV) immediate early promoter
   5379..5823    +  misc_feature   FMDV IRES: internal ribosome entry site (IRES) of the foot-and-mouth disease virus
   5856..5874    +  promoter       tac promoter (fragment): strong E. coli promoter; hybrid between the trp and lac UV5 promoters
   5894..5912    +  promoter       T7 promoter: promoter for bacteriophage T7 RNA polymerase
   5922..6716    +  CDS            NeoR/KanR: aminoglycoside phosphotransferase from Tn5; aph(3')-II (or nptII); confers resistance to neomycin, kanamycin, and G418 (Geneticin®)
   6763..7335    +  polyA_signal   EF-1α poly(A) signal: human EF-1α polyadenylation signal
>Addgene plasmid #68773 | pVITRO1-SS-255 | depositor full sequence | sequence record 121035 | pVITRO1-SS-255 sequence 7336 bps
CCTGCAGGGCCTGAAATAACCTCTGAAAGAGGAACTTGGTTAGGTACCTTCTGAGGCGGAAAGAACCAGC
TGTGGAATGTGTGTCAGTTAGGGTGTGGAAAGTCCCCAGGCTCCCCAGCAGGCAGAAGTATGCAAAGCAT
GCATCTCAATTAGTCAGCAACCAGGTGTGGAAAGTCCCCAGGCTCCCCAGCAGGCAGAAGTATGCAAAGC
ATGCATCTCAATTAGTCAGCAACCATAGTCCCACTAGTGGAGCCGAGAGTAATTCATACAAAAGGAGGGA
TCGCCTTCGCAAGGGGAGAGCCCAGGGACCGTCCCTAAATTCTCACAGACCCAAATCCCTGTAGCCGCCC
CACGACAGCGCGAGGAGCATGCGCTCAGGGCTGAGCGCGGGGAGAGCAGAGCACACAAGCTCATAGACCC
TGGTCGTGGGGGGGAGGACCGGGGAGCTGGCGCGGGGCAAACTGGGAAAGCGGTGTCGTGTGCTGGCTCC
GCCCTCTTCCCGAGGGTGGGGGAGAACGGTATATAAGTGCGGCAGTCGCCTTGGACGTTCTTTTTCGCAA
CGGGTTTGCCGTCAGAACGCAGGTGAGGGGCGGGTGTGGCTTCCGCGGGCCGCCGAGCTGGAGGTCCTGC
TCCGAGCGGGCCGGGCCCCGCTGTCGTCGGCGGGGATTAGCTGCGAGCATTCCCGCTTCGAGTTGCGGGC
GGCGCGGGAGGCAGAGTGCGAGGCCTAGCGGCAACCCCGTAGCCTCGCCTCGTGTCCGGCTTGAGGCCTA
GCGTGGTGTCCGCGCCGCCGCCGCGTGCTACTCCGGCCGCACTCTGGTCTTTTTTTTTTTTGTTGTTGTT
GCCCTGCTGCCTTCGATTGCCGTTCAGCAATAGGGGCTAACAAAGGGAGGGTGCGGGGCTTGCTCGCCCG
GAGCCCGGAGAGGTCATGGTTGGGGAGGAATGGAGGGACAGGAGTGGCGGCTGGGGCCCGCCCGCCTTCG
GAGCACATGTCCGACGCCACCTGGATGGGGCGAGGCCTGGGGTTTTTCCCGAAGCAACCAGGCTGGGGTT
AGCGTGCCGAGGCCATGTGGCCCCAGCACCCGGCACGATCTGGCTTGGCGGCGCCGCGTTGCCCTGCCTC
CCTAACTAGGGTGAGGCCATCCCGTCCGGCACCAGTTGCGTGCGTGGAAAGATGGCCGCTCCCGGGCCCT
GTTGCAAGGAGCTCAAAATGGAGGACGCGGCAGCCCGGTGGAGCGGGCGGGTGAGTCACCCACACAAAGG
AAGAGGGCCTGGTCCCTCACCGGCTGCTGCTTCCTGTGACCCCGTGGTCCTATCGGCCGCAATAGTCACC
TCGGGCTTTTGAGCACGGCTAGTCGCGGCGGGGGGAGGGGATGTAATGGCGTTGGAGTTTGTTCACATTT
GGTGGGTGGAGACTAGTCAGGCCAGCCTGGCGCTGGAAGTCATTTTTGGAATTTGTCCCCTTGAGTTTTG
AGCGGAGCTAATTCTCGGGCTTCTTAGCGGTTCAAAGGTATCTTTTAAACCCTTTTTTAGGTGTTGTGAA
AACCACCGCTAATTCAAAGCAACCGGTGATATCAAGGATCCATGGACTACAAAGACGATGACGACAAGCC
TAAGAAGAAACGGAAGGTGTCCAGACCTGGGGAGAGGCCATTCCAGTGTCGGATCTGTATGAGAAATTTT
AGCACTATGGCTGTACTGAGGAGACATACAAGAACCCATACAGGCGAGAAGCCCTTTCAGTGCAGGATCT
GCATGCGAAACTTTTCTCGCAGAGAAGTGCTTGAAAACCACCTGCGGACTCATACCGGCGAAAAACCATT
TCAGTGTCGAATTTGCATGCGCAACTTTAGCCAGACAGTGAACTTGGATAGACACCTTAAGACTCATCTG
AGGCAGAAGGACGGGGAGAGACCTTTCCAGTGCAGAATCTGCATGAGAAACTTTTCTAAGAAAGATCATC
TGCACCGCCATACCCGCACCCACACCGGCGAAAAACCCTTCCAGTGCCGCATCTGTATGCGAAATTTTAG
CCAGAGGCCACATCTTACAAATCACCTTAGAACACACACTGGAGAAAAACCATTTCAGTGTCGGATCTGC
ATGCGCAACTTCTCCGTGGGCGCCAGCCTCAAACGCCACCTGAAAACCCACCTGAGGGGATCTGGGGGCG
GATCAGGTGGAGGCTCAGGAGGTGGGTCCGGAGGTGGATCTGGTGGCGGGTCCGGAGGCGGATCCGTTTT
GCTTAACGTTCTTTCGAAGTGTGCCGGCTCTAAAAAATTCAGGCCTGCTCCCGCCGCTGCTTTTGCACGT
GAGTGCCGCGGATTTTATTTCGAGTTACAAGAATTGAAGGAAGACGATTATTATGGGATTACTTTATCTG
ATGATTCTGATCATCAGTTTTTGCTTGCCAACCAGGTTGTCGTCCATAATTGCGGCGAGAGAGGCAACGG
CAGCGGAGGGCGCGCCGACGCGCTGGACGATTTCGATCTCGACATGCTGGGTTCTGATGCCCTCGATGAC
TTTGACCTGGATATGTTGGGAAGCGACGCATTGGATGACTTTGATCTGGACATGCTCGGCTCCGATGCTC
TGGACGATTTCGATCTCGATATGTTAATTAATTGTTAAGCTAGCTGGCCAGACATGATAAGATACATTGA
TGAGTTTGGACAAACCACAACTAGAATGCAGTGAAAAAAATGCTTTATTTGTGAAATTTGTGATGCTATT
GCTTTATTTGTAACCATTATAAGCTGCAATAAACAAGTTAACAACAACAATTGCATTCATTTTATGTTTC
AGGTTCAGGGGGAGGTGTGGGAGGTTTTTTAAAGCAAGTAAAACCTCTACAAATGTGGTATGGAAATGTT
AATTAACTAGCCATGACCAAAATCCCTTAACGTGAGTTTTCGTTCCACTGAGCGTCAGACCCCGTAGAAA
AGATCAAAGGATCTTCTTGAGATCCTTTTTTTCTGCGCGTAATCTGCTGCTTGCAAACAAAAAAACCACC
GCTACCAGCGGTGGTTTGTTTGCCGGATCAAGAGCTACCAACTCTTTTTCCGAAGGTAACTGGCTTCAGC
AGAGCGCAGATACCAAATACTGTTCTTCTAGTGTAGCCGTAGTTAGGCCACCACTTCAAGAACTCTGTAG
CACCGCCTACATACCTCGCTCTGCTAATCCTGTTACCAGTGGCTGCTGCCAGTGGCGATAAGTCGTGTCT
TACCGGGTTGGACTCAAGACGATAGTTACCGGATAAGGCGCAGCGGTCGGGCTGAACGGGGGGTTCGTGC
ACACAGCCCAGCTTGGAGCGAACGACCTACACCGAACTGAGATACCTACAGCGTGAGCTATGAGAAAGCG
CCACGCTTCCCGAAGGGAGAAAGGCGGACAGGTATCCGGTAAGCGGCAGGGTCGGAACAGGAGAGCGCAC
GAGGGAGCTTCCAGGGGGAAACGCCTGGTATCTTTATAGTCCTGTCGGGTTTCGCCACCTCTGACTTGAG
CGTCGATTTTTGTGATGCTCGTCAGGGGGGCGGAGCCTATGGAAAAACGCCAGCAACGCGGCCTTTTTAC
GGTTCCTGGCCTTTTGCTGGCCTTTTGCTCACATGTTCTTAATTAACCTGCAGGCGTTACATAACTTACG
GTAAATGGCCCGCCTGGCTGACCGCCCAACGACCCCCGCCCATTGACGTCAATAATGACGTATGTTCCCA
TAGTAACGCCAATAGGGACTTTCCATTGACGTCAATGGGTGGAGTATTTACGGTAAACTGCCCACTTGGC
AGTACATCAAGTGTATCATATGCCAAGTACGCCCCCTATTGACGTCAATGACGGTAAATGGCCCGCCTGG
CATTATGCCCAGTACATGACCTTATGGGACTTTCCTACTTGGCAGTACATCTACGTATTAGTCATCGCTA
TTACCATGATGATGCGGTTTTGGCAGTACATCAATGGGCGTGGATAGCGGTTTGACTCACGGGGATTTCC
AAGTCTCCACCCCATTGACGTCAATGGGAGTTTGTTTTGACTAGTGGAGCCGAGAGTAATTCATACAAAA
GGAGGGATCGCCTTCGCAAGGGGAGAGCCCAGGGACCGTCCCTAAATTCTCACAGACCCAAATCCCTGTA
GCCGCCCCACGACAGCGCGAGGAGCATGCGCCCAGGGCTGAGCGCGGGTAGATCAGAGCACACAAGCTCA
CAGTCCCCGGCGGTGGGGGGAGGGGCGCGCTGAGCGGGGGCCAGGGAGCTGGCGCGGGGCAAACTGGGAA
AGTGGTGTCGTGTGCTGGCTCCGCCCTCTTCCCGAGGGTGGGGGAGAACGGTATATAAGTGCGGTAGTCG
CCTTGGACGTTCTTTTTCGCAACGGGTTTGCCGTCAGAACGCAGGTGAGTGGCGGGTGTGGCTTCCGCGG
GCCCCGGAGCTGGAGCCCTGCTCTGAGCGGGCCGGGCTGATATGCGAGTGTCGTCCGCAGGGTTTAGCTG
TGAGCATTCCCACTTCGAGTGGCGGGCGGTGCGGGGGTGAGAGTGCGAGGCCTAGCGGCAACCCCGTAGC
CTCGCCTCGTGTCCGGCTTGAGGCCTAGCGTGGTGTCCGCCGCCGCGTGCCACTCCGGCCGCACTATGCG
TTTTTTGTCCTTGCTGCCCTCGATTGCCTTCCAGCAGCATGGGCTAACAAAGGGAGGGTGTGGGGCTCAC
TCTTAAGGAGCCCATGAAGCTTACGTTGGATAGGAATGGAAGGGCAGGAGGGGCGACTGGGGCCCGCCCG
CCTTCGGAGCACATGTCCGACGCCACCTGGATGGGGCGAGGCCTGTGGCTTTCCGAAGCAATCGGGCGTG
AGTTTAGCCTACCTGGGCCATGTGGCCCTAGCACTGGGCACGGTCTGGCCTGGCGGTGCCGCGTTCCCTT
GCCTCCCAACAAGGGTGAGGCCGTCCCGCCCGGCACCAGTTGCTTGCGCGGAAAGATGGCCGCTCCCGGG
GCCCTGTTGCAAGGAGCTCAAAATGGAGGACGCGGCAGCCCGGTGGAGCGGGCGGGTGAGTCACCCACAC
AAAGGAAGAGGGCCTTGCCCCTCGCCGGCCGCTGCTTCCTGTGACCCCGTGGTCTATCGGCCGCATAGTC
ACCTCGGGCTTCTCTTGAGCACCGCTCGTCGCGGCGGGGGGAGGGGATCTAATGGCGTTGGAGTTTGTTC
ACATTTGGTGGGTGGAGACTAGTCAGGCCAGCCTGGCGCTGGAAGTCATTCTTGGAATTTGCCCCTTTGA
GTTTGGAGCGAGGCTAATTCTCAAGCCTCTTAGCGGTTCAAAGGTATTTTCTAAACCCGTTTCCAGGTGT
TGTGAAAGCCACCGCTAATTCAAAGCAATCCGGAGTATACGGATCCCGTACGCCTAGGAGCAGGTTTCCC
CAATGACACAAAACGTGCAACTTGAAACTCCGCCTGGTCTTTCCAGGTCTAGAGGGGTAACACTTTGTAC
TGCGTTTGGCTCCACGCTCGATCCACTGGCGAGTGTTAGTAACAGCACTGTTGCTTCGTAGCGGAGCATG
ACGGCCGTGGGAACTCCTCCTTGGTAACAAGGACCCACGGGGCCAAAAGCCACGCCCACACGGGCCCGTC
ATGTGTGCAACCCCAGCACGGCGACTTTACTGCGAAACCCACTTTAAAGTGACATTGAAACTGGTACCCA
CACACTGGTGACAGGCTAAGGATGCCCTTCAGGTACCCCGAGGTAACACGCGACACTCGGGATCTGAGAA
GGGGACTGGGGCTTCTATAAAAGCGCTCGGTTTAAAAAGCTTCTATGCCTGAATAGGTGACCGGAGGTCG
GCACCTTTCCTTTGCAATTACTGACCCTATGAATACACTGACTGTTTGACAATTAATCATCGGCATAGTA
TATCGGCATAGTATAATACGACTCACTATAGGAGGGCCACCATGATTGAACAAGATGGATTGCACGCAGG
TTCTCCGGCCGCTTGGGTGGAGAGGCTATTCGGCTATGACTGGGCACAACAGACAATCGGCTGCTCTGAT
GCCGCCGTGTTCCGGCTGTCAGCGCAGGGGCGCCCGGTTCTTTTTGTCAAGACCGACCTGTCCGGTGCCC
TGAATGAACTGCAAGACGAGGCAGCGCGGCTATCGTGGCTGGCCACGACGGGCGTTCCTTGCGCAGCTGT
GCTCGACGTTGTCACTGAAGCGGGAAGGGACTGGCTGCTATTGGGCGAAGTGCCGGGGCAGGATCTCCTG
TCATCTCACCTTGCTCCTGCCGAGAAAGTATCCATCATGGCTGATGCAATGCGGCGGCTGCATACGCTTG
ATCCGGCTACCTGCCCATTCGACCACCAAGCGAAACATCGCATCGAGCGAGCACGTACTCGGATGGAAGC
CGGTCTTGTCGATCAGGATGATCTGGACGAAGAGCATCAGGGGCTCGCGCCAGCCGAACTGTTCGCCAGG
CTCAAGGCGAGCATGCCCGACGGCGAGGATCTCGTCGTGACACATGGCGATGCCTGCTTGCCGAATATCA
TGGTGGAAAATGGCCGCTTTTCTGGATTCATCGACTGTGGCCGGCTGGGTGTGGCGGACCGCTATCAGGA
CATAGCGTTGGCTACCCGTGATATTGCTGAAGAGCTTGGCGGCGAATGGGCTGACCGCTTCCTCGTGCTT
TACGGTATCGCCGCTCCCGATTCGCAGCGCATCGCCTTCTATCGCCTTCTTGACGAGTTCTTCTGAGCGG
GACTCTGGGGTTCGAAATGACCGACCAAGCGAATTCGCTAGGATTATCCCTAATACCTGCCACCCCACTC
TTAATCAGTGGTGGAAGAACGGTCTCAGAACTGTTTGTTTCAATTGGCCATTTAAGTTTAGTAGTAAAAG
ACTGGTTAATGATAACAATGCATCGTAAAACCTTCAGAAGGAAAGGAGAATGTTTTGTGGACCACTTTGG
TTTTCTTTTTTGCGTGTGGCAGTTTTAAGTTATTAGTTTTTAAAATCAGTACTTTTTAATGGAAACAACT
TGACCAAAAATTTGTCACAGAATTTTGAGACCCATTAAAAAAGTTAAATGAGAAACCTGTGTGTTCCTTT
GGTCAACACCGAGACATTTAGGTGAAAGACATCTAATTCTGGTTTTACGAATCTGGAAACTTCTTGAAAA
TGTAATTCTTGAGTTAACACTTCTGGGTGGAGAATAGGGTTGTTTTCCCCCCACATAATTGGAAGGGGAA
GGAATATCATTTAAAGCTATGGGAGGGTTGCTTTGATTACAACACTGGAGAGAAATGCAGCATGTTGCTG
ATTGCCTGTCACTAAAACAGGCCAAAAACTGAGTCCTTGGGTTGCATAGAAAGCTG
