>Addgene plasmid #68773 | pVITRO1-SS-255 | addgene partial sequence | sequence record 124994 | EBV-rev 5'-GTGGTTTGTCCAAACTCATC-3'
GCTTAACAATTAATTAACATATCGAGATCGAAATCGTCCAGAGCATCGGAGCCGAGCATGTCCAGATCAA
AGTCATCCAATGCGTCGCTTCCCAACATATCCAGGTCAAAGTCATCGAGGGCATCAGAACCCAGCATGTC
GAGATCGAAATCGTCCAGCGCGTCGGCGCGCCCTCCGCTGCCGTTGCCTCTCTCGCCGCAATTATGGACG
ACAACCTGGTTGGCAAGCAAAAACTGATGATCAGAATCATCAGATAAAGTAATCCCATAATAATCGTCTT
CCTTCAATTCTTGTAACTCGAAATAAAATCCGCGGCACTCACGTGCAAAAGCAGCGGCGGGAGCAGGCCT
GAATTTTTTAGAGCCGGCACACTTCGAAAGAACGTTAAGCAAAACGGATCCGCCTCCGGACCCGCCACCA
GATCCACCTCCGGACCCACCTCCTGAGCCTCCACCTGATCCGCCCCCAGATCCCCTCAGGTGGGTTTTCA
GGTGGCGTTTGAGGCTGGCGCCCACGGAGAAGTTGCGCATGCAGATCCGACACTGAAATGGTTTTTCTCC
AGTGTGTGTTCTAAGGTGATTTGTAAGATGTGGCCTCTGGCTAAAATTTCGCATACAGATGCGGCACTGG
AAGGGTTTTTCGCCGGTGTGGGTGCGGGTATGGCGGTGCAGATGATCTTTCTTAGAAAAGTTTCTCATGC
AGATTCTGCACTGGAAAGGTCTCTCCCCGTCCTTCTGCCTCAGATGAGTCTTAAGGTGTCTATCCAAGTT
CACTGTCTGGCTAAAGTTGCGCATGCAAATTCGACACTGAAATGGTTTTTCGCCGGTATG
